Addgene plasmid #175853: pZBED9.1.2-gDNA
Purpose: CRISPR/Cas9 plasmid to create GFP fusion proteins
Depositing lab: Barbara Stranger & Kevin White. Depositing organization: University of Chicago.
Backbone
  Vector backbone: pX462
  Backbone manufacturer: addgene ID: 62987
  Vector type: CRISPR
Growth in bacteria
  Bacterial resistance: Ampicillin, 100 μg/mL
  Growth temperature: 37°C
  Growth strain: DH5alpha
  Copy number: High Copy
Gene/Insert
  Gene/Insert name: ZBED9-Nickase2
  gRNA/shRNA sequence: CTTGTTAATTTGTCTAATCT(AGG)
  Species: H. sapiens (human)
  Cloning method: Restriction Enzyme; 5′ cloning site BbsI (destroyed during cloning); 3′ cloning site BbsI (destroyed during cloning)
Terms and licenses: Academic/Nonprofit Terms; Industry Terms: Not Available to Industry
Depositor comments: gRNA sequence also includes uncloned PAM
How to cite: pZBED9.1.2-gDNA was a gift from Barbara Stranger & Kevin White (Addgene plasmid # 175853 ; http://n2t.net/addgene:175853 ; RRID:Addgene_175853)
