[The description below was written by a language model from this plasmid's Addgene catalogue record and pLannotate feature annotations shown in this document.]
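Description:
pZBED9.1.2-gDNA is a mammalian CRISPR/Cas9 expression plasmid built on the pX462 backbone, carrying a single guide RNA directed against the human ZBED9 locus. The guide was inserted as a spacer between two BbsI sites, which were destroyed during cloning, so that it sits downstream of the human U6 RNA polymerase III promoter and directly upstream of the Streptococcus pyogenes gRNA scaffold. The depositor notes that the listed guide sequence includes the PAM, which is not part of the cloned spacer. The plasmid is maintained in E. coli at high copy through a ColE1/pUC-type origin and selected with ampicillin via the bla gene. An f1 origin and small remnants of pBR322 bom and rop sequences are also annotated in the backbone.

The second expression unit uses a CMV enhancer, chicken β-actin promoter and hybrid intron to drive S. pyogenes Cas9. The annotation software detects this as overlapping N- and C-terminal segments that together cover a continuous coding region. Cas9 is followed by a nucleoplasmin nuclear localization signal, a puromycin N-acetyltransferase coding sequence and a bGH polyadenylation signal, which allows transfected cells to be enriched with puromycin. An AAV2 ITR element lies after the poly(A) signal. The insert name "Nickase2" suggests this is the second of a pair of guides intended for use with a Cas9 nickase, but the feature table does not itself identify the nickase mutation or the linker joining Cas9 to the puromycin marker. The stated purpose is to cut the ZBED9 gene so that a GFP fusion protein can be created. The GFP donor template is not part of this plasmid.
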