Features (pLannotate 1.2.2; 20 found; start..end, strand, type, name):
    118..345     +  intron         hybrid intron: hybrid between chicken β-actin (CBA) and minute virus of mice (MMV) introns (Gray et al., 2011)
    483..2198    +  CDS            Cas9(N): N-terminal portion of Streptococcus pyogenes Cas9 (Zetsche et al., 2015)
   2085..4583    +  CDS            Cas9(C): C-terminal portion of Streptococcus pyogenes Cas9 (Zetsche et al., 2015)
   4584..4631    +  CDS            nucleoplasmin NLS: bipartite nuclear localization signal from nucleoplasmin
   4701..5300    +  CDS            PuroR (fragment): puromycin N-acetyltransferase; pac from Streptomyces; confers resistance to puromycin
   5334..5445    +  polyA_signal   bGH poly(A) signal: bovine growth hormone polyadenylation signal
   5550..5690    +  repeat_region  AAV2 ITR: inverted terminal repeat of adeno-associated virus serotype 2 inverted
   5695..5746    -  misc_feature   bom (fragment): basis of mobility region from pBR322
   5765..6220    +  rep_origin     f1 ori (sequence partly withheld): f1 bacteriophage origin of replication; arrow indicates direction of (+) strand synthesis
   6221..6270    -  misc_feature   bom (fragment): basis of mobility region from pBR322
   6372..6407    -  CDS            rop (fragment): Rop protein, which maintains plasmids at low copy number; rop
   6502..6606    +  promoter       AmpR promoter: bla
   6607..7467    +  CDS            AmpR: β-lactamase; bla; confers resistance to ampicillin, carbenicillin, and related antibiotics
   7638..8226    +  rep_origin     ori: high-copy-number ColE1/pMB1/pBR322/pUC origin of replication
   8288..8528    +  promoter       U6 promoter: RNA polymerase III promoter for human U6 snRNA
   8558..8633    +  misc_RNA       gRNA scaffold: guide RNA scaffold for the Streptococcus pyogenes CRISPR/Cas9 system
   8640..8683    +  misc_RNA       gRNA scaffold (fragment): guide RNA scaffold for the Streptococcus pyogenes CRISPR/Cas9 system
   8730..9015    +  enhancer       CMV enhancer: human cytomegalovirus immediate early enhancer; contains an 18-bp deletion relative to the standard CMV enhancer
   9017..9138    +  promoter       chicken β-actin promoter (fragment): contains a 21-bp deletion relative to the standard chicken β-actin promoter
   9129..117     +  promoter       chicken β-actin promoter (fragment) (across the origin): No description available
>Addgene plasmid #175853 | pZBED9.1.2-gDNA | addgene full sequence | sequence record 346180 | Addgene NGS Result
GGGGCGAGGCGGAGAGGTGCGGCGGCAGCCAATCAGAGCGGCGCGCTCCGAAAGTTTCCTTTTATGGCGA
GGCGGCGGCGGCGGCGGCCCTATAAAAAGCGAAGCGCGCGGCGGGCGGGAGTCGCTGCGCGCTGCCTTCG
CCCCGTGCCCCGCTCCGCCGCCGCCTCGCGCCGCCCGCCCCGGCTCTGACTGACCGCGTTACTCCCACAG
GTGAGCGGGCGGGACGGCCCTTCTCCTCCGGGCTGTAATTAGCTGAGCAAGAGGTAAGGGTTTAAGGGAT
GGTTGGTTGGTGGGGTATTAATGTTTAATTACCTGGAGCACCTGCCTGAAATCACTTTTTTTCAGGTTGG
ACCGGTGCCACCATGGACTATAAGGACCACGACGGAGACTACAAGGATCATGATATTGATTACAAAGACG
ATGACGATAAGATGGCCCCAAAGAAGAAGCGGAAGGTCGGTATCCACGGAGTCCCAGCAGCCGACAAGAA
GTACAGCATCGGCCTGGCCATCGGCACCAACTCTGTGGGCTGGGCCGTGATCACCGACGAGTACAAGGTG
CCCAGCAAGAAATTCAAGGTGCTGGGCAACACCGACCGGCACAGCATCAAGAAGAACCTGATCGGAGCCC
TGCTGTTCGACAGCGGCGAAACAGCCGAGGCCACCCGGCTGAAGAGAACCGCCAGAAGAAGATACACCAG
ACGGAAGAACCGGATCTGCTATCTGCAAGAGATCTTCAGCAACGAGATGGCCAAGGTGGACGACAGCTTC
TTCCACAGACTGGAAGAGTCCTTCCTGGTGGAAGAGGATAAGAAGCACGAGCGGCACCCCATCTTCGGCA
ACATCGTGGACGAGGTGGCCTACCACGAGAAGTACCCCACCATCTACCACCTGAGAAAGAAACTGGTGGA
CAGCACCGACAAGGCCGACCTGCGGCTGATCTATCTGGCCCTGGCCCACATGATCAAGTTCCGGGGCCAC
TTCCTGATCGAGGGCGACCTGAACCCCGACAACAGCGACGTGGACAAGCTGTTCATCCAGCTGGTGCAGA
CCTACAACCAGCTGTTCGAGGAAAACCCCATCAACGCCAGCGGCGTGGACGCCAAGGCCATCCTGTCTGC
CAGACTGAGCAAGAGCAGACGGCTGGAAAATCTGATCGCCCAGCTGCCCGGCGAGAAGAAGAATGGCCTG
TTCGGCAACCTGATTGCCCTGAGCCTGGGCCTGACCCCCAACTTCAAGAGCAACTTCGACCTGGCCGAGG
ATGCCAAACTGCAGCTGAGCAAGGACACCTACGACGACGACCTGGACAACCTGCTGGCCCAGATCGGCGA
CCAGTACGCCGACCTGTTTCTGGCCGCCAAGAACCTGTCCGACGCCATCCTGCTGAGCGACATCCTGAGA
GTGAACACCGAGATCACCAAGGCCCCCCTGAGCGCCTCTATGATCAAGAGATACGACGAGCACCACCAGG
ACCTGACCCTGCTGAAAGCTCTCGTGCGGCAGCAGCTGCCTGAGAAGTACAAAGAGATTTTCTTCGACCA
GAGCAAGAACGGCTACGCCGGCTACATTGACGGCGGAGCCAGCCAGGAAGAGTTCTACAAGTTCATCAAG
CCCATCCTGGAAAAGATGGACGGCACCGAGGAACTGCTCGTGAAGCTGAACAGAGAGGACCTGCTGCGGA
AGCAGCGGACCTTCGACAACGGCAGCATCCCCCACCAGATCCACCTGGGAGAGCTGCACGCCATTCTGCG
GCGGCAGGAAGATTTTTACCCATTCCTGAAGGACAACCGGGAAAAGATCGAGAAGATCCTGACCTTCCGC
ATCCCCTACTACGTGGGCCCTCTGGCCAGGGGAAACAGCAGATTCGCCTGGATGACCAGAAAGAGCGAGG
AAACCATCACCCCCTGGAACTTCGAGGAAGTGGTGGACAAGGGCGCTTCCGCCCAGAGCTTCATCGAGCG
GATGACCAACTTCGATAAGAACCTGCCCAACGAGAAGGTGCTGCCCAAGCACAGCCTGCTGTACGAGTAC
TTCACCGTGTATAACGAGCTGACCAAAGTGAAATACGTGACCGAGGGAATGAGAAAGCCCGCCTTCCTGA
GCGGCGAGCAGAAAAAGGCCATCGTGGACCTGCTGTTCAAGACCAACCGGAAAGTGACCGTGAAGCAGCT
GAAAGAGGACTACTTCAAGAAAATCGAGTGCTTCGACTCCGTGGAAATCTCCGGCGTGGAAGATCGGTTC
AACGCCTCCCTGGGCACATACCACGATCTGCTGAAAATTATCAAGGACAAGGACTTCCTGGACAATGAGG
AAAACGAGGACATTCTGGAAGATATCGTGCTGACCCTGACACTGTTTGAGGACAGAGAGATGATCGAGGA
ACGGCTGAAAACCTATGCCCACCTGTTCGACGACAAAGTGATGAAGCAGCTGAAGCGGCGGAGATACACC
GGCTGGGGCAGGCTGAGCCGGAAGCTGATCAACGGCATCCGGGACAAGCAGTCCGGCAAGACAATCCTGG
ATTTCCTGAAGTCCGACGGCTTCGCCAACAGAAACTTCATGCAGCTGATCCACGACGACAGCCTGACCTT
TAAAGAGGACATCCAGAAAGCCCAGGTGTCCGGCCAGGGCGATAGCCTGCACGAGCACATTGCCAATCTG
GCCGGCAGCCCCGCCATTAAGAAGGGCATCCTGCAGACAGTGAAGGTGGTGGACGAGCTCGTGAAAGTGA
TGGGCCGGCACAAGCCCGAGAACATCGTGATCGAAATGGCCAGAGAGAACCAGACCACCCAGAAGGGACA
GAAGAACAGCCGCGAGAGAATGAAGCGGATCGAAGAGGGCATCAAAGAGCTGGGCAGCCAGATCCTGAAA
GAACACCCCGTGGAAAACACCCAGCTGCAGAACGAGAAGCTGTACCTGTACTACCTGCAGAATGGGCGGG
ATATGTACGTGGACCAGGAACTGGACATCAACCGGCTGTCCGACTACGATGTGGACCATATCGTGCCTCA
GAGCTTTCTGAAGGACGACTCCATCGACAACAAGGTGCTGACCAGAAGCGACAAGAACCGGGGCAAGAGC
GACAACGTGCCCTCCGAAGAGGTCGTGAAGAAGATGAAGAACTACTGGCGGCAGCTGCTGAACGCCAAGC
TGATTACCCAGAGAAAGTTCGACAATCTGACCAAGGCCGAGAGAGGCGGCCTGAGCGAACTGGATAAGGC
CGGCTTCATCAAGAGACAGCTGGTGGAAACCCGGCAGATCACAAAGCACGTGGCACAGATCCTGGACTCC
CGGATGAACACTAAGTACGACGAGAATGACAAGCTGATCCGGGAAGTGAAAGTGATCACCCTGAAGTCCA
AGCTGGTGTCCGATTTCCGGAAGGATTTCCAGTTTTACAAAGTGCGCGAGATCAACAACTACCACCACGC
CCACGACGCCTACCTGAACGCCGTCGTGGGAACCGCCCTGATCAAAAAGTACCCTAAGCTGGAAAGCGAG
TTCGTGTACGGCGACTACAAGGTGTACGACGTGCGGAAGATGATCGCCAAGAGCGAGCAGGAAATCGGCA
AGGCTACCGCCAAGTACTTCTTCTACAGCAACATCATGAACTTTTTCAAGACCGAGATTACCCTGGCCAA
CGGCGAGATCCGGAAGCGGCCTCTGATCGAGACAAACGGCGAAACCGGGGAGATCGTGTGGGATAAGGGC
CGGGATTTTGCCACCGTGCGGAAAGTGCTGAGCATGCCCCAAGTGAATATCGTGAAAAAGACCGAGGTGC
AGACAGGCGGCTTCAGCAAAGAGTCTATCCTGCCCAAGAGGAACAGCGATAAGCTGATCGCCAGAAAGAA
GGACTGGGACCCTAAGAAGTACGGCGGCTTCGACAGCCCCACCGTGGCCTATTCTGTGCTGGTGGTGGCC
AAAGTGGAAAAGGGCAAGTCCAAGAAACTGAAGAGTGTGAAAGAGCTGCTGGGGATCACCATCATGGAAA
GAAGCAGCTTCGAGAAGAATCCCATCGACTTTCTGGAAGCCAAGGGCTACAAAGAAGTGAAAAAGGACCT
GATCATCAAGCTGCCTAAGTACTCCCTGTTCGAGCTGGAAAACGGCCGGAAGAGAATGCTGGCCTCTGCC
GGCGAACTGCAGAAGGGAAACGAACTGGCCCTGCCCTCCAAATATGTGAACTTCCTGTACCTGGCCAGCC
ACTATGAGAAGCTGAAGGGCTCCCCCGAGGATAATGAGCAGAAACAGCTGTTTGTGGAACAGCACAAGCA
CTACCTGGACGAGATCATCGAGCAGATCAGCGAGTTCTCCAAGAGAGTGATCCTGGCCGACGCTAATCTG
GACAAAGTGCTGTCCGCCTACAACAAGCACCGGGATAAGCCCATCAGAGAGCAGGCCGAGAATATCATCC
ACCTGTTTACCCTGACCAATCTGGGAGCCCCTGCCGCCTTCAAGTACTTTGACACCACCATCGACCGGAA
GAGGTACACCAGCACCAAAGAGGTGCTGGACGCCACCCTGATCCACCAGAGCATCACCGGCCTGTACGAG
ACACGGATCGACCTGTCTCAGCTGGGAGGCGACAAAAGGCCGGCGGCCACGAAAAAGGCCGGCCAGGCAA
AAAAGAAAAAGGAATTCGGCAGTGGAGAGGGCAGAGGAAGTCTGCTAACATGCGGTGACGTCGAGGAGAA
TCCTGGCCCAATGACCGAGTACAAGCCCACGGTGCGCCTCGCCACCCGCGACGACGTCCCCAGGGCCGTA
CGCACCCTCGCCGCCGCGTTCGCCGACTACCCCGCCACGCGCCACACCGTCGATCCGGACCGCCACATCG
AGCGGGTCACCGAGCTGCAAGAACTCTTCCTCACGCGCGTCGGGCTCGACATCGGCAAGGTGTGGGTCGC
GGACGACGGCGCCGCGGTGGCGGTCTGGACCACGCCGGAGAGCGTCGAAGCGGGGGCGGTGTTCGCCGAG
ATCGGCCCGCGCATGGCCGAGTTGAGCGGTTCCCGGCTGGCCGCGCAGCAACAGATGGAAGGCCTCCTGG
CGCCGCACCGGCCCAAGGAGCCCGCGTGGTTCCTGGCCACCGTCGGAGTCTCGCCCGACCACCAGGGCAA
GGGTCTGGGCAGCGCCGTCGTGCTCCCCGGAGTGGAGGCGGCCGAGCGCGCCGGGGTGCCCGCCTTCCTG
GAGACCTCCGCGCCCCGCAACCTCCCCTTCTACGAGCGGCTCGGCTTCACCGTCACCGCCGACGTCGAGG
TGCCCGAAGGACCGCGCACCTGGTGCATGACCCGCAAGCCCGGTGCCTGAGAATTCTAACTAGAGCTCGC
TGATCAGCCTCGACTGTGCCTTCTAGTTGCCAGCCATCTGTTGTTTGCCCCTCCCCCGTGCCTTCCTTGA
CCCTGGAAGGTGCCACTCCCACTGTCCTTTCCTAATAAAATGAGGAAATTGCATCGCATTGTCTGAGTAG
GTGTCATTCTATTCTGGGGGGTGGGGTGGGGCAGGACAGCAAGGGGGAGGATTGGGAAGAGAATAGCAGG
CATGCTGGGGAGCGGCCGCAGGAACCCCTAGTGATGGAGTTGGCCACTCCCTCTCTGCGCGCTCGCTCGC
TCACTGAGGCCGGGCGACCAAAGGTCGCCCGACGCCCGGGCTTTGCCCGGGCGGCCTCAGTGAGCGAGCG
AGCGCGCAGCTGCCTGCAGGGGCGCCTGATGCGGTATTTTCTCCTTACGCATCTGTGCGGTATTTCACAC
CGCATA
[95 nt withheld, positions 5747-5841]
T
[46 nt withheld, positions 5843-5888]
C
[141 nt withheld, positions 5890-6030]
CCTTTGACGTTGGAGTCCACGTTCTTT
[37 nt withheld, positions 6058-6094]
ACTCTATCTCGGGCTATTCTTTTGATTTATAAGGGATTTTGCCGATTTCGGTCTATTGGTTAAAAAATGA
GCTGATTTAACAAAAATTTAACGCGAATTTTAACAAAATATTAACGTTTACAATTTTATGGTGCACTCTC
AGTACAATCTGCTCTGATGCCGCATAGTTAAGCCAGCCCCGACACCCGCCAACACCCGCTGACGCGCCCT
GACGGGCTTGTCTGCTCCCGGCATCCGCTTACAGACAAGCTGTGACCGTCTCCGGGAGCTGCATGTGTCA
GAGGTTTTCACCGTCATCACCGAAACGCGCGAGACGAAAGGGCCTCGTGATACGCCTATTTTTATAGGTT
AATGTCATGATAATAATGGTTTCTTAGACGTCAGGTGGCACTTTTCGGGGAAATGTGCGCGGAACCCCTA
TTTGTTTATTTTTCTAAATACATTCAAATATGTATCCGCTCATGAGACAATAACCCTGATAAATGCTTCA
ATAATATTGAAAAAGGAAGAGTATGAGTATTCAACATTTCCGTGTCGCCCTTATTCCCTTTTTTGCGGCA
TTTTGCCTTCCTGTTTTTGCTCACCCAGAAACGCTGGTGAAAGTAAAAGATGCTGAAGATCAGTTGGGTG
CACGAGTGGGTTACATCGAACTGGATCTCAACAGCGGTAAGATCCTTGAGAGTTTTCGCCCCGAAGAACG
TTTTCCAATGATGAGCACTTTTAAAGTTCTGCTATGTGGCGCGGTATTATCCCGTATTGACGCCGGGCAA
GAGCAACTCGGTCGCCGCATACACTATTCTCAGAATGACTTGGTTGAGTACTCACCAGTCACAGAAAAGC
ATCTTACGGATGGCATGACAGTAAGAGAATTATGCAGTGCTGCCATAACCATGAGTGATAACACTGCGGC
CAACTTACTTCTGACAACGATCGGAGGACCGAAGGAGCTAACCGCTTTTTTGCACAACATGGGGGATCAT
GTAACTCGCCTTGATCGTTGGGAACCGGAGCTGAATGAAGCCATACCAAACGACGAGCGTGACACCACGA
TGCCTGTAGCAATGGCAACAACGTTGCGCAAACTATTAACTGGCGAACTACTTACTCTAGCTTCCCGGCA
ACAATTAATAGACTGGATGGAGGCGGATAAAGTTGCAGGACCACTTCTGCGCTCGGCCCTTCCGGCTGGC
TGGTTTATTGCTGATAAATCTGGAGCCGGTGAGCGTGGAAGCCGCGGTATCATTGCAGCACTGGGGCCAG
ATGGTAAGCCCTCCCGTATCGTAGTTATCTACACGACGGGGAGTCAGGCAACTATGGATGAACGAAATAG
ACAGATCGCTGAGATAGGTGCCTCACTGATTAAGCATTGGTAACTGTCAGACCAAGTTTACTCATATATA
CTTTAGATTGATTTAAAACTTCATTTTTAATTTAAAAGGATCTAGGTGAAGATCCTTTTTGATAATCTCA
TGACCAAAATCCCTTAACGTGAGTTTTCGTTCCACTGAGCGTCAGACCCCGTAGAAAAGATCAAAGGATC
TTCTTGAGATCCTTTTTTTCTGCGCGTAATCTGCTGCTTGCAAACAAAAAAACCACCGCTACCAGCGGTG
GTTTGTTTGCCGGATCAAGAGCTACCAACTCTTTTTCCGAAGGTAACTGGCTTCAGCAGAGCGCAGATAC
CAAATACTGTTCTTCTAGTGTAGCCGTAGTTAGGCCACCACTTCAAGAACTCTGTAGCACCGCCTACATA
CCTCGCTCTGCTAATCCTGTTACCAGTGGCTGCTGCCAGTGGCGATAAGTCGTGTCTTACCGGGTTGGAC
TCAAGACGATAGTTACCGGATAAGGCGCAGCGGTCGGGCTGAACGGGGGGTTCGTGCACACAGCCCAGCT
TGGAGCGAACGACCTACACCGAACTGAGATACCTACAGCGTGAGCTATGAGAAAGCGCCACGCTTCCCGA
AGGGAGAAAGGCGGACAGGTATCCGGTAAGCGGCAGGGTCGGAACAGGAGAGCGCACGAGGGAGCTTCCA
GGGGGAAACGCCTGGTATCTTTATAGTCCTGTCGGGTTTCGCCACCTCTGACTTGAGCGTCGATTTTTGT
GATGCTCGTCAGGGGGGCGGAGCCTATGGAAAAACGCCAGCAACGCGGCCTTTTTACGGTTCCTGGCCTT
TTGCTGGCCTTTTGCTCACATGTGAGGGCCTATTTCCCATGATTCCTTCATATTTGCATATACGATACAA
GGCTGTTAGAGAGATAATTGGAATTAATTTGACTGTAAACACAAAGATATTAGTACAAAATACGTGACGT
AGAAAGTAATAATTTCTTGGGTAGTTTGCAGTTTTAAAATTATGTTTTAAAATGGACTATCATATGCTTA
CCGTAACTTGAAAGTATTTCGATTTCTTGGCTTTATATATCTTGTGGAAAGGACGAAACACCGCTTGTTA
ATTTGTCTAATCTGTTTTAGAGCTAGAAATAGCAAGTTAAAATAAGGCTAGTCCGTTATCAACTTGAAAA
AGTGGCACCGAGTCGGTGCTTTTTTGTTTTAGAGCTAGAAATAGCAAGTTAAAATAAGGCTAGTCCGTTT
TTAGCGCGTGCGCCAATTCTGCAGACAAATGGCTCTAGAGGTACCCGTTACATAACTTACGGTAAATGGC
CCGCCTGGCTGACCGCCCAACGACCCCCGCCCATTGACGTCAATAGTAACGCCAATAGGGACTTTCCATT
GACGTCAATGGGTGGAGTATTTACGGTAAACTGCCCACTTGGCAGTACATCAAGTGTATCATATGCCAAG
TACGCCCCCTATTGACGTCAATGACGGTAAATGGCCCGCCTGGCATTGTGCCCAGTACATGACCTTATGG
GACTTTCCTACTTGGCAGTACATCTACGTATTAGTCATCGCTATTACCATGGTCGAGGTGAGCCCCACGT
TCTGCTTCACTCTCCCCATCTCCCCCCCCTCCCCACCCCCAATTTTGTATTTATTTATTTTTTAATTATT
TTGTGCAGCGATGGGGGCGGGGGGGGGGGGGGGG
